>Addgene plasmid #24602 | p6108 pSG5-HPV31-E2 | addgene partial sequence | sequence record 30721 | 24602 with T7
CGGGCCTTCCACGGTTTAATGTGTGTCAGGACAAAATATTAGAACATTATGAAAATGATAGTAAACGACT
TTGCTGATCATATAGACTATTGGAAACATATTCGACTTGAATGTGTATTAATGTATAAAGCAAGAGAAAT
GGGAATACACAGTATTAACCACCAGGTGGTGCCAGCGTTGTCAGTATCAAAGGCCAAAGCCTTACAAGCT
ATTGAACTACAAATGATGTTGGAAACATTAAATAACACTGAATACAAAAATGAGGACTGGACAATGCAGC
AAACAAGTCTTGAACTGTATTTAACTGCACCTACAGGGTGTTTAAAAAAACATGGATATACTGTAGAGGT
GCAATTTGATGGTGATGTACACAACACCATGCATTATACTAACTGGAAATTTATATACCTATGTATAGAT
GGCCAATGTACTGTTGTGGAAGGGCAAGTTAATTGTAAGGGCATTTATTATGTACATGAAGGACATATAA
CATATTTTGTAAATTTTACAGAAGAGGCAAAAAAATATGGGACTGGTAAAAAATGGGAAGTGCATGCGGG
TGGTCAGGTAATTGTTTTTCCTGAATCTGTATTTAGCAGTGACGAAATATCCTTTGCTGGGATTGTTACA
AAGCTACCAACAGCCAACAACACCACCACATCGAATTCCAAAACCTGCGCCTTGGGCACCAGTGAAGGTG
TGCGGCGGGCGACGACGTCTACTAAGCGACCAAGAACAGAGCCAGAGCACAGAAACACCCACCACCCCAA
CAAGTTGTTGCGAGGCGACTCCGTGGACAGTGTCAACTGTGGGGTTATCAGTGCAGCTGCATGCACAAAC
CAAACAAGGGCTGTCAGTTGTCCTGCNACTACACCTATAATACACTTAAAAGGTGATGCAAATATATTAA
AATGTTTAAGATATAGGCTGTCAAAATATAANCAATTGTATGAACCAAGTGNCCATCTACCATGGCNTTG
GGACATGTACNGANGGGAAAACATNAAAATGCTATTGNAACCCTTACCTTTTTTANNTCCTCCCCAAAGA
GCCCANTTTTTNAATA
