[The description below was written by a language model from this plasmid's Addgene catalogue record.]
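Description:
p6108 pSG5-HPV31-E2 is a mammalian expression plasmid built on the commercial pSG5 backbone (about 4.1 kb without insert) and carrying the E2 open reading frame of human papillomavirus type 31 as an insert of roughly 1.05 kb. The E2 fragment was introduced by restriction cloning between EcoRI at the 5′ end and BamHI at the 3′ end; the record does not say whether those sites survived cloning. The plasmid is propagated in E. coli under ampicillin selection, and its copy number is listed as unknown. No epitope tag, fusion partner or reporter is recorded, and no mammalian selection marker is mentioned, which points to transient transfection use.

The record does not explicitly name the promoter or provide a feature table. pSG5 is generally known as a vector that drives inserts from the SV40 early promoter, with a beta-globin intron and an SV40 polyadenylation signal, plus a T7 promoter upstream of the cloning site for in vitro transcription. The listed sequencing primers (T7 on the 5′ side, an SV40 polyA reverse primer on the 3′ side) are consistent with that layout.

E2 is the papillomavirus regulatory protein that binds specific sites in the viral genome to control early gene transcription and, together with E1, supports viral DNA replication. The associated publication concerns transcriptional repression by the E8^E2C variant through the NCoR1 corepressor. This suggests that the plasmid serves as a source of HPV31 E2 for studies of viral transcriptional regulation in transfected cells, although the record does not specify the exact experiments in which it was used.
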