Addgene plasmid #24602: p6108 pSG5-HPV31-E2
Depositing lab: Peter Howley. Depositing organization: Harvard Medical School. Publication: NCoR1 mediates papillomavirus E8;E2C transcriptional repression. Powell ML, Smith JA, Sowa ME, Harper JW, Iftner T, Stubenrauch F, Howley PM. J Virol. 2010 May;84(9):4451-60. doi: 10.1128/JVI.02390-09. Epub 2010 Feb 24. PubMed 20181716.
Backbone
  Vector backbone: pSG5
  Backbone manufacturer: Stratagene
  Backbone size w/o insert (bp): 4141
  Vector type: Mammalian Expression
Growth in bacteria
  Bacterial resistance: Ampicillin, 100 μg/mL
  Growth temperature: 37°C
  Growth strain: DH5alpha
  Copy number: Unknown
Gene/Insert
  Gene/Insert name: HPV31 E2
  Species: HPV31
  Insert size (bp): 1054
  Cloning method: Restriction Enzyme; 5′ cloning site EcoRI (unknown if destroyed); 3′ cloning site BamHI (unknown if destroyed)
  Sequencing primers: 5′ T7; 3′ SV40pA-R
Terms and licenses: Academic/Nonprofit Terms; Industry Terms: Not Available to Industry
How to cite: p6108 pSG5-HPV31-E2 was a gift from Peter Howley (Addgene plasmid # 24602 ; http://n2t.net/addgene:24602 ; RRID:Addgene_24602)
